>Addgene plasmid #217521 | miniCMV-tdTomato-tDeg | addgene full sequence | sequence record 436042 | Addgene NGS Result
GACGGATCGGGAGATCTCCCGATCCCCTATGGTGCACTCTCAGTACAATCTGCTCTGATGCCGCATAGTT
AAGCCAGTATCTGCTCCCTGCTTGTGTGTTGGAGGTCGCTGAGTAGTGCGCGAGCAAAATTTAAGCTACA
ACAAGGCAAGGCTTGACCGACAATTGCATGAAGAATCTGCTTAGGGTTAGGCGTTTTGCGCTGCTTCGCG
ATGTACGGGCCAGATATACGCGTTGGTAGGCGTGTACGGTGGGAGGCCTATATAAGCAGAGCTCGTTTAG
TGAACCGTCAGATCGCGCCGACATCACCATGGTGAGCAAGGGCGAGGAGGTCATCAAAGAGTTCATGCGC
TTCAAGGTGCGCATGGAGGGCTCCATGAACGGCCACGAGTTCGAGATCGAGGGCGAGGGCGAGGGCCGCC
CCTACGAGGGCACCCAGACCGCCAAGCTGAAGGTGACCAAGGGCGGCCCCCTGCCCTTCGCCTGGGACAT
CCTGTCCCCCCAGTTCATGTACGGCTCCAAGGCGTACGTGAAGCACCCCGCCGACATCCCCGATTACAAG
AAGCTGTCCTTCCCCGAGGGCTTCAAGTGGGAGCGCGTGATGAACTTCGAGGACGGCGGTCTGGTGACCG
TGACCCAGGACTCCTCCCTGCAGGACGGCACGCTGATCTACAAGGTGAAGATGCGCGGCACCAACTTCCC
CCCCGACGGCCCCGTAATGCAGAAGAAGACCATGGGCTGGGAGGCCTCCACCGAGCGCCTGTACCCCCGC
GACGGCGTGCTGAAGGGCGAGATCCACCAGGCCCTGAAGCTGAAGGACGGCGGCCACTACCTGGTGGAGT
TCAAGACCATCTACATGGCCAAGAAGCCCGTGCAACTGCCCGGCTACTACTACGTGGACACCAAGCTGGA
CATCACCTCCCACAACGAGGACTACACCATCGTGGAACAGTACGAGCGCTCCGAGGGCCGCCACCACCTG
TTCCTGGGGCATGGCACCGGCAGCACCGGCAGCGGCAGCTCCGGCACCGCCTCCTCCGAGGACAACAACA
TGGCCGTCATCAAAGAGTTCATGCGCTTCAAGGTGCGCATGGAGGGCTCCATGAACGGCCACGAGTTCGA
GATCGAGGGCGAGGGCGAGGGCCGCCCCTACGAGGGCACCCAGACCGCCAAGCTGAAGGTGACCAAGGGC
GGCCCCCTGCCCTTCGCCTGGGACATCCTGTCCCCCCAGTTCATGTACGGCTCCAAGGCGTACGTGAAGC
ACCCCGCCGACATCCCCGATTACAAGAAGCTGTCCTTCCCCGAGGGCTTCAAGTGGGAGCGCGTGATGAA
CTTCGAGGACGGCGGTCTGGTGACCGTGACCCAGGACTCCTCCCTGCAGGACGGCACGCTGATCTACAAG
GTGAAGATGCGCGGCACCAACTTCCCCCCCGACGGCCCCGTAATGCAGAAGAAGACCATGGGCTGGGAGG
CCTCCACCGAGCGCCTGTACCCCCGCGACGGCGTGCTGAAGGGCGAGATCCACCAGGCCCTGAAGCTGAA
GGACGGCGGCCACTACCTGGTGGAGTTCAAGACCATCTACATGGCCAAGAAGCCCGTGCAACTGCCCGGC
TACTACTACGTGGACACCAAGCTGGACATCACCTCCCACAACGAGGACTACACCATCGTGGAACAGTACG
AGCGCTCCGAGGGCCGCCACCACCTGTTCCTGTACGGCATGGACGAGCTGTACAAGGGAGGCGGAGGCTC
CGGAGGCGGAGGCTCCGGAGGCGGAGGCTCCGGAGGCTCCGGCGGAAGATCCGGTGGTGGTCCAAAAAAG
AAAAGAAAAGTTTCTGGTCCTCGTCCCCGTGGTACTCGTGGTAAAGGTCGCCGTATTCGTCGCCGCGGTT
AAGAATTCTCTAGAGGGCCCTATTCTATAGTGTCACCTAAATGCTAGAGCTCGCTGATCAGCCTCGACTG
TGCCTTCTAGTTGCCAGCCATCTGTTGTTTGCCCCTCCCCCGTGCCTTCCTTGACCCTGGAAGGTGCCAC
TCCCACTGTCCTTTCCTAATAAAATGAGGAAATTGCATCGCATTGTCTGAGTAGGTGTCATTCTATTCTG
GGGGGTGGGGTGGGGCAGGACAGCAAGGGGGAGGATTGGGAAGACAATAGCAGGCATGCTGGGGATGCGG
TGGGCTCTATGGCTTCTGAGGCGGAAAGAACCAGCTGGGGCTCTAGGGGGTATCCCC
[124 nt withheld, positions 2228-2351]
C
[91 nt withheld, positions 2353-2443]
A
[49 nt withheld, positions 2445-2493]
CCTTTGACGTTGGAGTCCACGTTCTTT
[37 nt withheld, positions 2521-2557]
ACCCTATCTCGGTCTATTCTTTTGATTTATAAGGGATTTTGCCGATTTCGGCCTATTGGTTAAAAAATGA
GCTGATTTAACAAAAATTTAACGCGAATTAATTCTGTGGAATGTGTGTCAGTTAGGGTGTGGAAAGTCCC
CAGGCTCCCCAGCAGGCAGAAGTATGCAAAGCATGCATCTCAATTAGTCAGCAACCAGGTGTGGAAAGTC
CCCAGGCTCCCCAGCAGGCAGAAGTATGCAAAGCATGCATCTCAATTAGTCAGCAACCATAGTCCCGCCC
CTAACTCCGCCCATCCCGCCCCTAACTCCGCCCAGTTCCGCCCATTCTCCGCCCCATGGCTGACTAATTT
TTTTTATTTATGCAGAGGCCGAGGCCGCCTCTGCCTCTGAGCTATTCCAGAAGTAGTGAGGAGGCTTTTT
TGGAGGCCTAGGCTTTTGCAAAAAGCTCCCGGGAGCTTGTATATCCATTTTCGGATCTGATCAAGAGACA
GGATGAGGATCGTTTCGCATGATTGAACAAGATGGATTGCACGCAGGTTCTCCGGCCGCTTGGGTGGAGA
GGCTATTCGGCTATGACTGGGCACAACAGACAATCGGCTGCTCTGATGCCGCCGTGTTCCGGCTGTCAGC
GCAGGGGCGCCCGGTTCTTTTTGTCAAGACCGACCTGTCCGGTGCCCTGAATGAACTGCAGGACGAGGCA
GCGCGGCTATCGTGGCTGGCCACGACGGGCGTTCCTTGCGCAGCTGTGCTCGACGTTGTCACTGAAGCGG
GAAGGGACTGGCTGCTATTGGGCGAAGTGCCGGGGCAGGATCTCCTGTCATCTCACCTTGCTCCTGCCGA
GAAAGTATCCATCATGGCTGATGCAATGCGGCGGCTGCATACGCTTGATCCGGCTACCTGCCCATTCGAC
CACCAAGCGAAACATCGCATCGAGCGAGCACGTACTCGGATGGAAGCCGGTCTTGTCGATCAGGATGATC
TGGACGAAGAGCATCAGGGGCTCGCGCCAGCCGAACTGTTCGCCAGGCTCAAGGCGCGCATGCCCGACGG
CGAGGATCTCGTCGTGACCCATGGCGATGCCTGCTTGCCGAATATCATGGTGGAAAATGGCCGCTTTTCT
GGATTCATCGACTGTGGCCGGCTGGGTGTGGCGGACCGCTATCAGGACATAGCGTTGGCTACCCGTGATA
TTGCTGAAGAGCTTGGCGGCGAATGGGCTGACCGCTTCCTCGTGCTTTACGGTATCGCCGCTCCCGATTC
GCAGCGCATCGCCTTCTATCGCCTTCTTGACGAGTTCTTCTGAGCGGGACTCTGGGGTTCGAAATGACCG
ACCAAGCGACGCCCAACCTGCCATCACGAGATTTCGATTCCACCGCCGCCTTCTATGAAAGGTTGGGCTT
CGGAATCGTTTTCCGGGACGCCGGCTGGATGATCCTCCAGCGCGGGGATCTCATGCTGGAGTTCTTCGCC
CACCCCAACTTGTTTATTGCAGCTTATAATGGTTACAAATAAAGCAATAGCATCACAAATTTCACAAATA
AAGCATTTTTTTCACTGCATTCTAGTTGTGGTTTGTCCAAACTCATCAATGTATCTTATCATGTCTGTAT
ACCGTCGACCTCTAGCTAGAGCTTGGCGTAATCATGGTCATAGCTGTTTCCTGTGTGAAATTGTTATCCG
CTCACAATTCCACACAACATACGAGCCGGAAGCATAAAGTGTAAAGCCTGGGGTGCCTAATGAGTGAGCT
AACTCACATTAATTGCGTTGCGCTCACTGCCCGCTTTCCAGTCGGGAAACCTGTCGTGCCAGCTGCATTA
ATGAATCGGCCAACGCGCGGGGAGAGGCGGTTTGCGTATTGGGCGCTCTTCCGCTTCCTCGCTCACTGAC
TCGCTGCGCTCGGTCGTTCGGCTGCGGCGAGCGGTATCAGCTCACTCAAAGGCGGTAATACGGTTATCCA
CAGAATCAGGGGATAACGCAGGAAAGAACATGTGAGCAAAAGGCCAGCAAAAGGCCAGGAACCGTAAAAA
GGCCGCGTTGCTGGCGTTTTTCCATAGGCTCCGCCCCCCTGACGAGCATCACAAAAATCGACGCTCAAGT
CAGAGGTGGCGAAACCCGACAGGACTATAAAGATACCAGGCGTTTCCCCCTGGAAGCTCCCTCGTGCGCT
CTCCTGTTCCGACCCTGCCGCTTACCGGATACCTGTCCGCCTTTCTCCCTTCGGGAAGCGTGGCGCTTTC
TCATAGCTCACGCTGTAGGTATCTCAGTTCGGTGTAGGTCGTTCGCTCCAAGCTGGGCTGTGTGCACGAA
CCCCCCGTTCAGCCCGACCGCTGCGCCTTATCCGGTAACTATCGTCTTGAGTCCAACCCGGTAAGACACG
ACTTATCGCCACTGGCAGCAGCCACTGGTAACAGGATTAGCAGAGCGAGGTATGTAGGCGGTGCTACAGA
GTTCTTGAAGTGGTGGCCTAACTACGGCTACACTAGAAGAACAGTATTTGGTATCTGCGCTCTGCTGAAG
CCAGTTACCTTCGGAAAAAGAGTTGGTAGCTCTTGATCCGGCAAACAAACCACCGCTGGTAGCGGTGGTT
TTTTTGTTTGCAAGCAGCAGATTACGCGCAGAAAAAAAGGATCTCAAGAAGATCCTTTGATCTTTTCTAC
GGGGTCTGACGCTCAGTGGAACGAAAACTCACGTTAAGGGATTTTGGTCATGAGATTATCAAAAAGGATC
TTCACCTAGATCCTTTTAAATTAAAAATGAAGTTTTAAATCAATCTAAAGTATATATGAGTAAACTTGGT
CTGACAGTTACCAATGCTTAATCAGTGAGGCACCTATCTCAGCGATCTGTCTATTTCGTTCATCCATAGT
TGCCTGACTCCCCGTCGTGTAGATAACTACGATACGGGAGGGCTTACCATCTGGCCCCAGTGCTGCAATG
ATACCGCGAGACCCACGCTCACCGGCTCCAGATTTATCAGCAATAAACCAGCCAGCCGGAAGGGCCGAGC
GCAGAAGTGGTCCTGCAACTTTATCCGCCTCCATCCAGTCTATTAATTGTTGCCGGGAAGCTAGAGTAAG
TAGTTCGCCAGTTAATAGTTTGCGCAACGTTGTTGCCATTGCTACAGGCATCGTGGTGTCACGCTCGTCG
TTTGGTATGGCTTCATTCAGCTCCGGTTCCCAACGATCAAGGCGAGTTACATGATCCCCCATGTTGTGCA
AAAAAGCGGTTAGCTCCTTCGGTCCTCCGATCGTTGTCAGAAGTAAGTTGGCCGCAGTGTTATCACTCAT
GGTTATGGCAGCACTGCATAATTCTCTTACTGTCATGCCATCCGTAAGATGCTTTTCTGTGACTGGTGAG
TACTCAACCAAGTCATTCTGAGAATAGTGTATGCGGCGACCGAGTTGCTCTTGCCCGGCGTCAATACGGG
ATAATACCGCGCCACATAGCAGAACTTTAAAAGTGCTCATCATTGGAAAACGTTCTTCGGGGCGAAAACT
CTCAAGGATCTTACCGCTGTTGAGATCCAGTTCGATGTAACCCACTCGTGCACCCAACTGATCTTCAGCA
TCTTTTACTTTCACCAGCGTTTCTGGGTGAGCAAAAACAGGAAGGCAAAATGCCGCAAAAAAGGGAATAA
GGGCGACACGGAAATGTTGAATACTCATACTCTTCCTTTTTCAATATTATTGAAGCATTTATCAGGGTTA
TTGTCTCATGAGCGGATACATATTTGAATGTATTTAGAAAAATAAACAAATAGGGGTTCCGCGCACATTT
CCCCGAAAAGTGCCACCTGACGTC
Features (pLannotate 1.2.2; 18 found; start..end, strand, type, name):
     28..80      -  misc_feature   bom (fragment): basis of mobility region from pBR322
    235..273     +  promoter       minimal CMV promoter: human cytomegalovirus (CMV) immediate early promoter
    309..1736    +  CDS            tdTomato: tdTomato is a basic (constitutively fluorescent) orange fluorescent protein published in 2004, derived from Discosoma sp.. It is reported to be a somewhat slowly-maturing tandem dimer with low acid sensitivity.
   1914..1932    -  promoter       SP6 promoter: promoter for bacteriophage SP6 RNA polymerase
   1958..2182    +  polyA_signal   bGH poly(A) signal: bovine growth hormone polyadenylation signal
   2186..2207    +  promoter       SV40 promoter (fragment): SV40 enhancer and early promoter
   2228..2656    +  rep_origin     f1 ori (sequence partly withheld): f1 bacteriophage origin of replication; arrow indicates direction of (+) strand synthesis
   2670..2999    +  promoter       SV40 promoter: SV40 enhancer and early promoter
   3066..3857    +  CDS            neo: KKA2_KLEPN - Also known as kan, nptII. Experimental evidence at protein level: Swiss-Prot protein existence level 1. Resistance to kanamycin, neomycin, paromomycin, ribostamycin, butirosin and gentamicin B. From Klebsiella pneumoniae.
   3881..4039    +  CDS            ble (fragment): BLE_KLEPN - Experimental evidence at protein level: Swiss-Prot protein existence level 1. Binding protein with a strong affinity to the bleomycin family of antibiotics. Binds to CL990; an antimitotic-antibiotic compound. From Klebsiella pneumoniae.
   4034..4155    +  polyA_signal   SV40 poly(A) signal: SV40 polyadenylation signal
   4228..4244    -  protein_bind   lac operator: The lac repressor binds to the lac operator to inhibit transcription in E. coli. This inhibition can be relieved by adding lactose or isopropyl-β-D-thiogalactopyranoside (IPTG). lac repressor encoded by lacI
   4252..4282    -  promoter       lac promoter: promoter for the E. coli lac operon
   4297..4318    -  protein_bind   CAP binding site: CAP binding activates transcription in the presence of cAMP. E. coli catabolite activator protein
   4331..4423    -  CDS            lacI (fragment): lac repressor; lacI; The lac repressor binds to the lac operator to inhibit transcription in E. coli. This inhibition can be relieved by adding lactose or isopropyl-β-D-thiogalactopyranoside (IPTG).
   4606..5194    -  rep_origin     ori: high-copy-number ColE1/pMB1/pBR322/pUC origin of replication
   5365..6225    -  CDS            AmpR: β-lactamase; bla; confers resistance to ampicillin, carbenicillin, and related antibiotics
   6226..6330    -  promoter       AmpR promoter: bla
