[The description below was written by a language model from this plasmid's Addgene catalogue record and pLannotate feature annotations shown in this document.]
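Description:
miniCMV-tdTomato-tDeg is a mammalian expression plasmid of about 6.4 kb built on a pcDNA3.1 backbone. It is propagated in E. coli at high copy from a ColE1/pUC-type origin, with ampicillin selection provided by the β-lactamase gene and its own promoter. The backbone also carries an f1 phage origin and small lac promoter/operator and bom remnants. The catalogue entry lists no additional selectable marker. However, the feature table shows the usual pcDNA3.1 cassette still present: an SV40 enhancer/early promoter driving the neomycin/kanamycin phosphotransferase gene, followed by a ble fragment and an SV40 polyadenylation signal. G418 selection in mammalian cells may therefore be possible, although the record does not present it as an intended use. The listed backbone size duplicates the insert size and appears to be an entry error.

The payload is a synthesised open reading frame of roughly 1.6 kb encoding tdTomato, the tandem-dimer orange-red fluorescent protein derived from Discosoma, fused to tDeg. Only the tdTomato portion is annotated. The tDeg sequence presumably lies in the unannotated stretch between the end of tdTomato and the bGH polyadenylation signal that terminates the transcript. Expression comes from a minimal CMV promoter, a short core element lacking the full enhancer, which generally gives low transcription. tDeg is a degradation tag that keeps the fusion protein unstable, and therefore dim, unless it is bound by its cognate RNA aptamer, which makes the reporter fluorogenic. According to the record, the plasmid supplies this reporter in mammalian cells, and the associated work concerns fluorogenic CRISPR-based imaging of genomic DNA. In that setting, weak expression and the degron would both help keep background signal low.
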