Addgene plasmid #217521: miniCMV-tdTomato-tDeg
Purpose: Expresses tdTomato-tDeg fluorogenic protein in mammalian cells with miniCMV promoter
Depositing lab: Xing Li. Publication: Fluorogenic CRISPR for genomic DNA imaging. Zhang Z, Rong X, Xie T, Li Z, Song H, Zhen S, Wang H, Wu J, Jaffrey SR, Li X. Nat Commun. 2024 Jan 31;15(1):934. doi: 10.1038/s41467-024-45163-9. PubMed 38296979.
Backbone
  Vector backbone: pcDNA3.1
  Backbone size w/o insert (bp): 1581
  Total vector size (bp): 6362
  Vector type: Mammalian Expression
  Selectable markers: No other marker
Growth in bacteria
  Bacterial resistance: Ampicillin, 100 μg/mL
  Growth temperature: 37°C
  Growth strain: DH5alpha
  Growth instructions: No additional growing instructions
  Copy number: High Copy
Gene/Insert
  Gene/Insert name: tdTomato-tDeg fluorogenic protein
  Species: H. sapiens (human)
  Insert size (bp): 1581
  Promoter: miniCMV
  Cloning method: Gene Synthesis
  Sequencing primers: 5′ GGTAGGCGTGTACGGTGGGAGGCCTATATAAGCAGAGCT
Terms and licenses: Academic/Nonprofit Terms; Industry Terms: Not Available to Industry
How to cite: miniCMV-tdTomato-tDeg was a gift from Xing Li (Addgene plasmid # 217521 ; http://n2t.net/addgene:217521 ; RRID:Addgene_217521)
